Addgene plasmid #212903: pYSD006
Purpose: Encodes S. cerevisiae MFalpha1 pre- signal peptide as a Type 3a' part to be used in the yeast secretion/display (YSD) extension of the MoClo yeast toolkit (YTK)
Depositing lab: Paul Young. Depositing organization: University College Cork. Publication: A Yeast Modular Cloning (MoClo) Toolkit Expansion for Optimization of Heterologous Protein Secretion and Surface Display in Saccharomyces cerevisiae. O'Riordan NM, Juric V, O'Neill SK, Roche AP, Young PW. ACS Synth Biol. 2024 Mar 14. doi: 10.1021/acssynbio.3c00743. PubMed 38483353.
Backbone
  Vector backbone: pYTK001
  Vector type: Bacterial Expression
Growth in bacteria
  Bacterial resistance: Chloramphenicol, 25 μg/mL
  Growth temperature: 37°C
  Growth strain: DH5alpha
  Copy number: High Copy
Gene/Insert
  Gene/Insert name: MFalpha1
  Species: S. cerevisiae (budding yeast)
  Entrez Gene: MF(ALPHA)1 (a.k.a. YPL187W)
  Cloning method: Restriction Enzyme; 5′ cloning site BsmBI (destroyed during cloning); 3′ cloning site BsmBI (destroyed during cloning)
Terms and licenses: Academic/Nonprofit Terms; Industry Terms: Not Available to Industry
How to cite: pYSD006 was a gift from Paul Young (Addgene plasmid # 212903 ; http://n2t.net/addgene:212903 ; RRID:Addgene_212903)
