[The description below was written by a language model from this plasmid's Addgene catalogue record and pLannotate feature annotations shown in this document.]
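Description:
pYSD006 is a small (about 1.7 kb) part-storage plasmid from the yeast secretion/display (YSD) expansion of the MoClo yeast toolkit (YTK). It is built on the pYTK001 part entry vector and, although catalogued as a bacterial expression vector, it has no yeast origin, yeast marker or promoter driving the insert. It is simply a high-copy E. coli carrier for a single modular DNA part. Propagation relies on a ColE1/pUC-type origin, and selection relies on a chloramphenicol acetyltransferase gene expressed from its native cat promoter and followed by the phage lambda t0 terminator.

The payload is the pre- signal peptide of Saccharomyces cerevisiae MFalpha1 (mating factor alpha precursor), stored as a Type 3a' part. The feature table detects it as a short fragment, roughly 50 bp, of the alpha-factor secretion signal. This fits a part holding only the N-terminal "pre" region, which directs a nascent protein into the endoplasmic reticulum, rather than the full pre-pro leader. The annotation's note about Kex2 cleavage after the dibasic KR describes the complete leader, so it probably does not apply to this fragment. The part was inserted through BsmBI sites that were destroyed during cloning, as is usual for entry into pYTK001. The record does not annotate the flanking Type IIS sites or overhangs used to release it.

The part is intended for Golden Gate assembly with other toolkit parts, such as promoters, coding sequences and terminators. Placed at the N-terminus of a protein of interest, it lets users compare signal peptides when optimising heterologous protein secretion or surface display in S. cerevisiae.
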