Features (pLannotate 1.2.2; 5 found; start..end, strand, type, name):
     79..735     +  CDS            cat: CAT_ECOLX - Experimental evidence at protein level: Swiss-Prot protein existence level 1. This enzyme is an effector of chloramphenicol resistance in bacteria. From Escherichia coli. This protein is used as a marker in many commonly used cloning vectors, such as pACYC184.
    809..843     +  terminator     lambda t0 terminator: minimal transcription terminator from phage lambda (Scholtissek and Grosse, 1987)
    863..913     -  CDS            α-factor secretion signal (fragment): N-terminal secretion signal from S. cerevisiae alpha-factor; MFα1; Cleavage by the Kex2 protease occurs after the dibasic KR sequence.
   1028..1616    -  rep_origin     ori: high-copy-number ColE1/pMB1/pBR322/pUC origin of replication
   1700..78      +  promoter       cat promoter (across the origin): promoter of the E. coli cat gene encoding chloramphenicol acetyltransferase
>Addgene plasmid #212903 | pYSD006 | addgene full sequence | sequence record 421786 | Addgene NGS Result
TTTCACCATAATGAAATAAGATCACTACCGGGCGTATTTTTTGAGTTATCGAGATTTTCAGGAGCTAAGG
AAGCTAAAATGGAGAAAAAAATCACTGGATATACCACCGTTGATATATCCCAATGGCATCGTAAAGAACA
TTTTGAGGCATTTCAGTCAGTTGCTCAATGTACCTATAACCAGACCGTTCAGCTGGATATTACGGCCTTT
TTAAAGACCGTAAAGAAAAATAAGCACAAGTTTTATCCGGCCTTTATTCACATTCTTGCCCGCCTGATGA
ATGCTCATCCGGAATTTCGTATGGCAATGAAAGACGGTGAGCTGGTGATATGGGATAGTGTTCACCCTTG
TTACACCGTTTTCCATGAGCAAACTGAAACGTTTTCATCGCTCTGGAGTGAATACCACGACGATTTCCGG
CAGTTTCTACACATATATTCGCAAGATGTGGCGTGTTACGGTGAAAACCTGGCCTATTTCCCTAAAGGGT
TTATTGAGAATATGTTTTTCGTTTCAGCCAATCCCTGGGTGAGTTTCACCAGTTTTGATTTAAACGTGGC
CAATATGGACAACTTCTTCGCCCCCGTTTTCACCATGGGCAAATATTATACGCAAGGCGACAAGGTGCTG
ATGCCGCTGGCGATTCAGGTTCATCATGCCGTTTGTGATGGCTTCCATGTCGGCAGAATGCTTAATGAAT
TACAACAGTACTGCGATGAGTGGCAGGGCGGGGCGTAATTTGATATCGAGCTCGCTTGGACTCCTGTTGA
TAGATCCAGTAATGACCTCAGAACTCCATCTGGATTTGTTCAGAACGCTCGGTTGCCGCCGGGCGTTTTT
TATTGGTCTGGTCTCAAGCAAGTGCGGAGGATGCTGCGAATAAAACTGCAGTAAAAATTGAAGGAAATCT
CATCATATGAGACCGACTACGGTTATCCACAGAATCAGGGGATAACGCAGGAAAGAACATGTGAGCAAAA
GGCCAGCAAAAGGCCAGGAACCGTAAAAAGGCCGCGTTGCTGGCGTTTTTCCATAGGCTCCGCCCCCCTG
ACGAGCATCACAAAAATCGACGCTCAAGTCAGAGGTGGCGAAACCCGACAGGACTATAAAGATACCAGGC
GTTTCCCCCTGGAAGCTCCCTCGTGCGCTCTCCTGTTCCGACCCTGCCGCTTACCGGATACCTGTCCGCC
TTTCTCCCTTCGGGAAGCGTGGCGCTTTCTCATAGCTCACGCTGTAGGTATCTCAGTTCGGTGTAGGTCG
TTCGCTCCAAGCTGGGCTGTGTGCACGAACCCCCCGTTCAGCCCGACCGCTGCGCCTTATCCGGTAACTA
TCGTCTTGAGTCCAACCCGGTAAGACACGACTTATCGCCACTGGCAGCAGCCACTGGTAACAGGATTAGC
AGAGCGAGGTATGTAGGCGGTGCTACAGAGTTCTTGAAGTGGTGGCCTAACTACGGCTACACTAGAAGAA
CAGTATTTGGTATCTGCGCTCTGCTGAAGCCAGTTACCTTCGGAAAAAGAGTTGGTAGCTCTTGATCCGG
CAAACAAACCACCGCTGGTAGCGGTGGTTTTTTTGTTTGCAAGCAGCAGATTACGCGCAGAAAAAAAGGA
TCTCAAGAAGATCCTTTGATCTTTTCTACGGGGTCTGACGCTCAGTGGAACGAAAACTCACGTTAAGGGA
TTTTGGTCATGATTGATCGGGCACGTAAGAGGTTCCAAC
